Addgene plasmid #119309: PHAGE-P CMVt N-HA hE6-AP I (R39H)
Purpose: lentiviral vector for expression of HA-Tagged E6-AP I (R39H) in mammalian cells
Depositing lab: Peter Howley. Depositing organization: Harvard Medical School. Publication: Angelman syndrome-associated point mutations in the Zn-binding N-terminal (AZUL) domain of UBE3A ubiquitin ligase inhibit binding to the proteasome. Kuhnle S, Martinez-Noel G, Leclere F, Hayes SD, Harper JW, Howley PM. J Biol Chem. 2018 Sep 26. pii: RA118.004653. doi: 10.1074/jbc.RA118.004653. PubMed 30257870.
Backbone
  Vector backbone: PHAGE
  Backbone size w/o insert (bp): 7818
  Total vector size (bp): 10374
  Vector type: Lentiviral
  Selectable markers: Puromycin
Growth in bacteria
  Bacterial resistance: Ampicillin, 100 μg/mL
  Growth temperature: 37°C
  Growth strain: NEB Stable
  Copy number: Unknown
Gene/Insert
  Gene/Insert name: E6-AP I (R39H) (alt name: UBE3A)
  Species: H. sapiens (human)
  Insert size (bp): 2556
  Mutation: G20V
  Entrez Gene: UBE3A (a.k.a. ANCR, AS, E6-AP, EPVE6AP, HPVE6A, PIX1)
  Promoter: CMV
  Tag / fusion protein: HA (N terminal on backbone)
  Cloning method: Gateway Cloning
  Sequencing primers: 5′ CMV-F; 3′ MSCV-rev
Terms and licenses: Academic/Nonprofit Terms; Industry Terms: Not Available to Industry
How to cite: PHAGE-P CMVt N-HA hE6-AP I (R39H) was a gift from Peter Howley (Addgene plasmid # 119309 ; http://n2t.net/addgene:119309 ; RRID:Addgene_119309)
