[The description below was written by a language model from this plasmid's Addgene catalogue record and pLannotate feature annotations shown in this document.]
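Description:
PHAGE-P CMVt N-HA hE6-AP I (R39H) is an HIV-1-derived lentiviral expression plasmid of about 10.4 kb, built on the pHAGE backbone, for producing an HA-tagged point mutant of the human ubiquitin ligase UBE3A (E6-AP, isoform I) in mammalian cells. It is maintained in E. coli through a high-copy ColE1/pUC-type origin and ampicillin resistance (bla). The viral portion carries a truncated 5' LTR, the Ψ packaging signal with a short gag fragment, the Rev response element, the cPPT/CTS and a self-inactivating ΔU3 3' LTR. The genome can therefore be packaged and integrated when helper functions are supplied in trans, but LTR-driven transcription is lost after integration.

The expression cassette uses the CMV enhancer and promoter followed by two short tet operator-like matches. This fits the "CMVt" name and suggests a tetracycline-repressible CMV promoter, although the catalogue lists the promoter only as CMV. Downstream, an N-terminal HA epitope supplied by the backbone is followed by an attB1 site, the 2,556 bp UBE3A coding sequence and attB2, reflecting Gateway insertion of the ORF. A separate mouse PGK promoter drives puromycin N-acetyltransferase for selecting transduced cells, and a WPRE ahead of the 3' LTR enhances transcript expression.

The record is inconsistent about the mutation: the name and purpose give R39H, while the mutation field lists G20V, so the substitution should be confirmed from the sequence. The associated study concerns Angelman syndrome-associated point mutations in the zinc-binding N-terminal AZUL domain of UBE3A and their effect on proteasome binding, so the construct is suited to stable expression and HA-based detection or pull-down of the mutant protein.
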