Features (pLannotate 1.2.2; 31 found; start..end, strand, type, name):
    377..634     +  LTR            5' LTR (truncated): truncated 5' long terminal repeat (LTR) from HIV-1
    681..806     +  misc_feature   HIV-1 Ψ: packaging signal of human immunodeficiency virus type 1
    790..1128    +  CDS            HIV-1 gag (fragment): gag protein from human immunodeficiency virus 1; gag
   1303..1536    +  misc_feature   RRE: The Rev response element (RRE) of HIV-1 allows for Rev-dependent mRNA export from the nucleus to the cytoplasm.
   1913..2013    +  CDS            Rev (fragment): human immunodeficiency virus 1 (HIV-1) Rev protein; rev; enhances nuclear export of unspliced and incompletely spliced viral mRNAs
   2058..2175    +  misc_feature   cPPT/CTS: central polypurine tract and central termination sequence of HIV-1
   2227..2530    +  enhancer       CMV enhancer: human cytomegalovirus immediate early enhancer
   2531..2734    +  promoter       CMV promoter: human cytomegalovirus (CMV) immediate early promoter
   2736..2755    +  promoter       PLtetO-1 promoter (fragment): modified phage lambda PL promoter with tet operator sites (Lutz and Bujard, 1997)
   2757..2776    +  promoter       PLtetO-1 promoter (fragment): modified phage lambda PL promoter with tet operator sites (Lutz and Bujard, 1997)
   2784..2817    +  promoter       TRE3GV promoter (fragment): 3rd-generation Tet-responsive promoter that can be activated by binding of Tet-On® 3G, optimized for retroviral and lentiviral vectors
   2908..2934    +  CDS            3xHA (fragment): three tandem HA epitope tags
   2951..2968    +  protein_bind   attB1 (fragment): mutant version of attB; core recombination site for the Gateway® BP reaction BP Clonase™
   2977..5532    +  CDS            UBE3A: UBE3A_HUMAN - Also known as E6AP From Homo sapiens (Human).
   5537..5561    -  protein_bind   attB2: mutant version of attB; recombination site for the Gateway® BP reaction BP Clonase™
   5580..6079    +  promoter       PGK promoter: mouse phosphoglycerate kinase 1 promoter
   6100..6699    +  CDS            PuroR: puromycin N-acetyltransferase; pac from Streptomyces alboniger; confers resistance to puromycin
   6766..7354    +  misc_feature   WPRE: woodchuck hepatitis virus posttranscriptional regulatory element
   7362..7427    +  CDS            nef (fragment): NEF_HV1Z2 - Experimental evidence at protein level: Swiss-Prot protein existence level 1. Extracellular Nef protein targets CD4(+) T-lymphocytes for apoptosis by interacting with CXCR4 surface receptors. From Human immunodeficiency virus type 1 group M subtype D (isolate Z2/CDC-Z34) (HIV-1).
   7429..7662    +  LTR            3' LTR (ΔU3): self-inactivating 3' long terminal repeat (LTR) from HIV-1
   7867..7971    +  promoter       AmpR promoter: bla
   7972..8832    +  CDS            AmpR: β-lactamase; bla; confers resistance to ampicillin, carbenicillin, and related antibiotics
   9003..9591    +  rep_origin     ori: high-copy-number ColE1/pMB1/pBR322/pUC origin of replication
   9774..9828    +  CDS            lacI (fragment): lac repressor; lacI; The lac repressor binds to the lac operator to inhibit transcription in E. coli. This inhibition can be relieved by adding lactose or isopropyl-β-D-thiogalactopyranoside (IPTG).
   9834..9927    +  rep_origin     SV40 ori (fragment): SV40 origin of replication
   9952..9989    +  CDS            lacI (fragment): lac repressor; lacI; The lac repressor binds to the lac operator to inhibit transcription in E. coli. This inhibition can be relieved by adding lactose or isopropyl-β-D-thiogalactopyranoside (IPTG).
  10002..10023   +  protein_bind   CAP binding site: CAP binding activates transcription in the presence of cAMP. E. coli catabolite activator protein
  10038..10068   +  promoter       lac promoter: promoter for the E. coli lac operon
  10076..10092   +  protein_bind   lac operator: The lac repressor binds to the lac operator to inhibit transcription in E. coli. This inhibition can be relieved by adding lactose or isopropyl-β-D-thiogalactopyranoside (IPTG). lac repressor encoded by lacI
  10126..10209   +  polyA_signal   SV40 poly(A) signal (fragment): SV40 polyadenylation signal
  10376..329     +  CDS            nef (fragment) (across the origin): NEF_HV1BR - Experimental evidence at protein level: Swiss-Prot protein existence level 1. Extracellular Nef protein targets CD4(+) T-lymphocytes for apoptosis by interacting with CXCR4 surface receptors (PubMed:14990729). From Human immunodeficiency virus type 1 group M subtype B (isolate BRU/LAI) (HIV-1).
>Addgene plasmid #119309 | PHAGE-P CMVt N-HA hE6-AP I (R39H) | addgene full sequence | sequence record 251118 | Addgene NGS Result
TGGAAGGGCTAATTCACTCCCAAAGAAGACAAGATATCCTTGATCTGTGGATCTACCACACACAAGGCTA
CTTCCCTGATTAGCAGAACTACACACCAGGGCCAGGGGTCAGATATCCACTGACCTTTGGATGGTGCTAC
AAGCTAGTACCAGTTGAGCCAGATAAGGTAGAAGAGGCCAATAAAGGAGAGAACACCAGCTTGTTACACC
CTGTGAGCCTGCATGGGATGGATGACCCGGAGAGAGAAGTGTTAGAGTGGAGGTTTGACAGCCGCCTAGC
ATTTCATCACGTGGCCCGAGAGCTGCATCCGGAGTACTTCAAGAACTGCTGATATCGAGCTTGCTACAAG
GGACTTTCCGCTGGGGACTTTCCAGGGAGGCGTGGCCTGGGCGGGACTGGGGAGTGGCGAGCCCTCAGAT
CCTGCATATAAGCAGCTGCTTTTTGCCTGTACTGGGTCTCTCTGGTTAGACCAGATCTGAGCCTGGGAGC
TCTCTGGCTAACTAGGGAACCCACTGCTTAAGCCTCAATAAAGCTTGCCTTGAGTGCTTCAAGTAGTGTG
TGCCCGTCTGTTGTGTGACTCTGGTAACTAGAGATCCCTCAGACCCTTTTAGTCAGTGTGGAAAATCTCT
AGCAGTGGCGCCCGAACAGGGACTTGAAAGCGAAAGGGAAACCAGAGGAGCTCTCTCGACGCAGGACTCG
GCTTGCTGAAGCGCGCACGGCAAGAGGCGAGGGGCGGCGACTGGTGAGTACGCCAAAAATTTTGACTAGC
GGAGGCTAGAAGGAGAGAGATGGGTGCGAGAGCGTCAGTATTAAGCGGGGGAGAATTAGATCGCGATGGG
AAAAAATTCGGTTAAGGCCAGGGGGAAAGAAAAAATATAAATTAAAACATATAGTATGGGCAAGCAGGGA
GCTAGAACGATTCGCAGTTAATCCTGGCCTGTTAGAAACATCAGAAGGCTGTAGACAAATACTGGGACAG
CTACAACCATCCCTTCAGACAGGATCAGAAGAACTTAGATCATTATATAATACAGTAGCAACCCTCTATT
GTGTGCATCAAAGGATAGAGATAAAAGACACCAAGGAAGCTTTAGACAAGATAGAGGAAGAGCAAAACAA
AAGTAAGACCACCGCACAGCAAGCGGCCGGCCGCTGATCTTCAGACCTGGAGGAGGAGATATGAGGGACA
ATTGGAGAAGTGAATTATATAAATATAAAGTAGTAAAAATTGAACCATTAGGAGTAGCACCCACCAAGGC
AAAGAGAAGAGTGGTGCAGAGAGAAAAAAGAGCAGTGGGAATAGGAGCTTTGTTCCTTGGGTTCTTGGGA
GCAGCAGGAAGCACTATGGGCGCAGCGTCAATGACGCTGACGGTACAGGCCAGACAATTATTGTCTGGTA
TAGTGCAGCAGCAGAACAATTTGCTGAGGGCTATTGAGGCGCAACAGCATCTGTTGCAACTCACAGTCTG
GGGCATCAAGCAGCTCCAGGCAAGAATCCTGGCTGTGGAAAGATACCTAAAGGATCAACAGCTCCTGGGG
ATTTGGGGTTGCTCTGGAAAACTCATTTGCACCACTGCTGTGCCTTGGAATGCTAGTTGGAGTAATAAAT
CTCTGGAACAGATTTGGAATCACACGACCTGGATGGAGTGGGACAGAGAAATTAACAATTACACAAGCTT
AATACACTCCTTAATTGAAGAATCGCAAAACCAGCAAGAAAAGAATGAACAAGAATTATTGGAATTAGAT
AAATGGGCAAGTTTGTGGAATTGGTTTAACATAACAAATTGGCTGTGGTATATAAAATTATTCATAATGA
TAGTAGGAGGCTTGGTAGGTTTAAGAATAGTTTTTGCTGTACTTTCTATAGTGAATAGAGTTAGGCAGGG
ATATTCACCATTATCGTTTCAGACCCACCTCCCAACCCCGAGGGGACCCGACAGGCCCGAAGGAATAGAA
GAAGAAGGTGGAGAGAGAGACAGAGACAGATCCATTCGATTAGTGAACGGATCTCGACGGTATCGCCGAA
TTCACAAATGGCAGTATTCATCCACAATTTTAAAAGAAAAGGGGGGATTGGGGGGTACAGTGCAGGGGAA
AGAATAGTAGACATAATAGCAACAGACATACAAACTAAAGAATTACAAAAACAAATTACAAAAATTCAAA
ATTTTCGGGTTTATTACAGGGACAGCAGAGATCCAGTTTGGACTAGTGGAGTTCCGCGTTACATAACTTA
CGGTAAATGGCCCGCCTGGCTGACCGCCCAACGACCCCCGCCCATTGACGTCAATAATGACGTATGTTCC
CATAGTAACGCCAATAGGGACTTTCCATTGACGTCAATGGGTGGAGTATTTACGGTAAACTGCCCACTTG
GCAGTACATCAAGTGTATCATATGCCAAGTACGCCCCCTATTGACGTCAATGACGGTAAATGGCCCGCCT
GGCATTATGCCCAGTACATGACCTTATGGGACTTTCCTACTTGGCAGTACATCTACGTATTAGTCATCGC
TATTACCATGGTGATGCGGTTTTGGCAGTACATCAATGGGCGTGGATAGCGGTTTGACTCACGGGGATTT
CCAAGTCTCCACCCCATTGACGTCAATGGGAGTTTGTTTTGGCACCAAAATCAACGGGACTTTCCAAAAT
GTCGTAACAACTCCGCCCCATTGACGCAAATGGGCGGTAGGCGTGTACGGTGGGAGGTCTATATAAGCAG
AGCTCTCCCTATCAGTGATAGAGATCTCCCTATCAGTGATAGAGATCGTCGACGAGCTCGTTTAGTGAAC
CGTCAGATCGCCTGGAGACGCCATCCACGCTGTTTTGACCTCCATAGAAGACACCGGGACCGATCCAGCC
TCCGGACTCTAGCGTTTAAACGCTAGCCACCATGGCGTACCCATACGATGTTCCAGATTACGCTGCTCGA
GGTTATCAAACAAGTTTGTACAAAAAAGTTGGCACCATGAAGCGAGCAGCTGCAAAGCATCTAATAGAAC
GCTACTACCACCAGTTAACTGAGGGCTGTGGAAATGAAGCCTGCACGAATGAGTTTTGTGCTTCCTGTCC
AACTTTTCTTCATATGGATAATAATGCAGCAGCTATTAAAGCCCTCGAGCTTTATAAGATTAATGCAAAA
CTCTGTGATCCTCATCCCTCCAAGAAAGGAGCAAGCTCAGCTTACCTTGAGAACTCGAAAGGTGCCCCCA
ACAACTCCTGCTCTGAGATAAAAATGAACAAGAAAGGCGCTAGAATTGATTTTAAAGATGTGACTTACTT
AACAGAAGAGAAGGTATATGAAATTCTTGAATTATGTAGAGAAAGAGAGGATTATTCCCCTTTAATCCGT
GTTATTGGAAGAGTTTTTTCTAGTGCTGAGGCATTGGTACAGAGCTTCCGGAAAGTTAAACAACACACCA
AGGAAGAACTGAAATCTCTTCAAGCAAAAGATGAAGACAAAGATGAAGATGAAAAGGAAAAAGCTGCATG
TTCTGCTGCTGCTATGGAAGAAGACTCAGAAGCATCTTCCTCAAGGATAGGTGATAGCTCACAGGGAGAC
AACAATTTGCAAAAATTAGGCCCTGATGATGTGTCTGTGGATATTGATGCCATTAGAAGGGTCTACACCA
GATTGCTCTCTAATGAAAAAATTGAAACTGCCTTTCTCAATGCACTTGTATATTTGTCACCTAACGTGGA
ATGTGACTTGACGTATCACAATGTATACTCTCGAGATCCTAATTATCTGAATTTGTTCATTATCGTAATG
GAGAATAGAAATCTCCACAGTCCTGAATATCTGGAAATGGCTTTGCCATTATTTTGCAAAGCGATGAGCA
AGCTACCCCTTGCAGCCCAAGGAAAACTGATCAGACTGTGGTCTAAATACAATGCAGACCAGATTCGGAG
AATGATGGAGACATTTCAGCAACTTATTACTTATAAAGTCATAAGCAATGAATTTAACAGTCGAAATCTA
GTGAATGATGATGATGCCATTGTTGCTGCTTCGAAGTGCTTGAAAATGGTTTACTATGCAAATGTAGTGG
GAGGGGAAGTGGACACAAATCACAATGAAGAAGATGATGAAGAGCCCATCCCTGAGTCCAGCGAGCTGAC
ACTTCAGGAACTTTTGGGAGAAGAAAGAAGAAACAAGAAAGGTCCTCGAGTGGACCCCCTGGAAACTGAA
CTTGGTGTTAAAACCCTGGATTGTCGAAAACCACTTATCCCTTTTGAAGAGTTTATTAATGAACCACTGA
ATGAGGTTCTAGAAATGGATAAAGATTATACTTTTTTCAAAGTAGAAACAGAGAACAAATTCTCTTTTAT
GACATGTCCCTTTATATTGAATGCTGTCACAAAGAATTTGGGATTATATTATGACAATAGAATTCGCATG
TACAGTGAACGAAGAATCACTGTTCTCTACAGCTTAGTTCAAGGACAGCAGTTGAATCCATATTTGAGAC
TCAAAGTTAGACGTGACCATATCATAGATGATGCACTTGTCCGGCTAGAGATGATCGCTATGGAAAATCC
TGCAGACTTGAAGAAGCAGTTGTATGTGGAATTTGAAGGAGAACAAGGAGTTGATGAGGGAGGTGTTTCC
AAAGAATTTTTTCAGCTGGTTGTGGAGGAAATCTTCAATCCAGATATTGGTATGTTCACATACGATGAAT
CTACAAAATTGTTTTGGTTTAATCCATCTTCTTTTGAAACTGAGGGTCAGTTTACTCTGATTGGCATAGT
ACTGGGTCTGGCTATTTACAATAACTGTATACTGGATGTACATTTTCCCATGGTTGTCTACAGGAAGCTA
ATGGGGAAAAAAGGAACTTTTCGTGACTTGGGAGACTCTCACCCAGTTCTATATCAGAGTTTAAAAGATT
TATTGGAGTATGAAGGGAATGTGGAAGATGACATGATGATCACTTTCCAGATATCACAGACAGATCTTTT
TGGTAACCCAATGATGTATGATCTAAAGGAAAATGGTGATAAAATTCCAATTACAAATGAAAACAGGAAG
GAATTTGTCAATCTTTATTCTGACTACATTCTCAATAAATCAGTAGAAAAACAGTTCAAGGCTTTTCGGA
GAGGTTTTCATATGGTGACCAATGAATCTCCCTTAAAGTACTTATTCAGACCAGAAGAAATTGAATTGCT
TATATGTGGAAGCCGGAATCTAGATTTCCAAGCACTAGAAGAAACTACAGAATATGACGGTGGCTATACC
AGGGACTCTGTTCTGATTAGGGAGTTCTGGGAAATCGTTCATTCATTTACAGATGAACAGAAAAGACTCT
TCTTGCAGTTTACAACGGGCACAGACAGAGCACCTGTGGGAGGACTAGGAAAATTAAAGATGATTATAGC
CAAAAATGGCCCAGACACAGAAAGGTTACCTACATCTCATACTTGCTTTAATGTGCTTTTACTTCCGGAA
TACTCAAGCAAAGAAAAACTTAAAGAGAGATTGTTGAAGGCCATCACGTATGCCAAAGGATTTGGCATGC
TGTAATACCCAACTTTCTTGTACAAAGTGGTTCGATAACGAATTCTACCGGGTAGGGGAGGCGCTTTTCC
CAAGGCAGTCTGGAGCATGCGCTTTAGCAGCCCCGCTGGGCACTTGGCGCTACACAAGTGGCCTCTGGCC
TCGCACACATTCCACATCCACCGGTAGGCGCCAACCGGCTCCGTTCTTTGGTGGCCCCTTCGCGCCACCT
TCTACTCCTCCCCTAGTCAGGAAGTTCCCCCCCGCCCCGCAGCTCGCGTCGTGCAGGACGTGACAAATGG
AAGTAGCACGTCTCACTAGTCTCGTGCAGATGGACAGCACCGCTGAGCAATGGAAGCGGGTAGGCCTTTG
GGGCAGCGGCCAATAGCAGCTTTGCTCCTTCGCTTTCTGGGCTCAGAGGCTGGGAAGGGGTGGGTCCGGG
GGCGGGCTCAGGGGCGGGCTCAGGGGCGGGGCGGGCGCCCGAAGGTCCTCCGGAGGCCCGGCATTCTGCA
CGCTTCAAAAGCGCACGTCTGCCGCGCTGTTCTCCTCTTCCTCATCTCCGGGCCTTTCGACCTGCAGCCC
AAGCTTACCATGACCGAGTACAAGCCCACGGTGCGCCTCGCCACCCGCGACGACGTCCCCAGGGCCGTAC
GCACCCTCGCCGCCGCGTTCGCCGACTACCCCGCCACGCGCCACACCGTCGATCCGGACCGCCACATCGA
GCGGGTCACCGAGCTGCAAGAACTCTTCCTCACGCGCGTCGGGCTCGACATCGGCAAGGTGTGGGTCGCG
GACGACGGCGCCGCGGTGGCGGTCTGGACCACGCCGGAGAGCGTCGAAGCGGGGGCGGTGTTCGCCGAGA
TCGGCCCGCGCATGGCCGAGTTGAGCGGTTCCCGGCTGGCCGCGCAGCAACAGATGGAAGGCCTCCTGGC
GCCGCACCGGCCCAAGGAGCCCGCGTGGTTCCTGGCCACCGTCGGCGTCTCGCCCGACCACCAGGGCAAG
GGTCTGGGCAGCGCCGTCGTGCTCCCCGGAGTGGAGGCGGCCGAGCGCGCCGGGGTGCCCGCCTTCCTGG
AGACCTCCGCGCCCCGCAACCTCCCCTTCTACGAGCGGCTCGGCTTCACCGTCACCGCCGACGTCGAGGT
GCCCGAAGGACCGCGCACCTGGTGCATGACCCGCAAGCCCGGTGCCTGACGCCCGCCCCACGACCCGCAG
CGCCCGACCGAAAGGAGCGCACGACCCCATGCATCGATAGATCCTAATCAACCTCTGGATTACAAAATTT
GTGAAAGATTGACTGGTATTCTTAACTATGTTGCTCCTTTTACGCTATGTGGATACGCTGCTTTAATGCC
TTTGTATCATGCTATTGCTTCCCGTATGGCTTTCATTTTCTCCTCCTTGTATAAATCCTGGTTGCTGTCT
CTTTATGAGGAGTTGTGGCCCGTTGTCAGGCAACGTGGCGTGGTGTGCACTGTGTTTGCTGACGCAACCC
CCACTGGTTGGGGCATTGCCACCACCTGTCAGCTCCTTTCCGGGACTTTCGCTTTCCCCCTCCCTATTGC
CACGGCGGAACTCATCGCCGCCTGCCTTGCCCGCTGCTGGACAGGGGCTCGGCTGTTGGGCACTGACAAT
TCCGTGGTGTTGTCGGGGAAATCATCGTCCTTTCCTTGGCTGCTCGCCTGTGTTGCCACCTGGATTCTGC
GCGGGACGTCCTTCTGCTACGTCCCTTCGGCCCTCAATCCAGCGGACCTTCCTTCCCGCGGCCTGCTGCC
GGCTCTGCGGCCTCTTCCGCGTCTTCGCCTTCGCCCTCAGACGAGTCGGATCTCCCTTTGGGCCGCCTCC
CCGCCTGAGATCCTTTAAGACCAATGACTTACAAGGCAGCTGTAGATCTTAGCCACTTTTTAAAAGAAAA
GGGGGGACTGGAAGGGCTAATTCACTCCCAACGAAGACAAGATCTGCTTTTTGCTTGTACTGGGTCTCTC
TGGTTAGACCAGATCTGAGCCTGGGAGCTCTCTGGCTAACTAGGGAACCCACTGCTTAAGCCTCAATAAA
GCTTGCCTTGAGTGCTTCAAGTAGTGTGTGCCCGTCTGTTGTGTGACTCTGGTAACTAGAGATCCCTCAG
ACCCTTTTAGTCAGTGTGGAAAATCTCTAGCAGTAGTAGTTCATGTCATCTTATTATTCAGTATTTATAA
CTTGCAAAGAAATGAATATCAGAGAGTGAGAGGCCCGGGTTAATTAAGGAAAGGGCTAGATCATTCTTGA
AGACGAAAGGGCCTCGTGATACGCCTATTTTTATAGGTTAATGTCATGATAATAATGGTTTCTTAGACGT
CAGGTGGCACTTTTCGGGGAAATGTGCGCGGAACCCCTATTTGTTTATTTTTCTAAATACATTCAAATAT
GTATCCGCTCATGAGACAATAACCCTGATAAATGCTTCAATAATATTGAAAAAGGAAGAGTATGAGTATT
CAACATTTCCGTGTCGCCCTTATTCCCTTTTTTGCGGCATTTTGCCTTCCTGTTTTTGCTCACCCAGAAA
CGCTGGTGAAAGTAAAAGATGCTGAAGATCAGTTGGGTGCACGAGTGGGTTACATCGAACTGGATCTCAA
CAGCGGTAAGATCCTTGAGAGTTTTCGCCCCGAAGAACGTTTTCCAATGATGAGCACTTTTAAAGTTCTG
CTATGTGGCGCGGTATTATCCCGTGTTGACGCCGGGCAAGAGCAACTCGGTCGCCGCATACACTATTCTC
AGAATGACTTGGTTGAGTACTCACCAGTCACAGAAAAGCATCTTACGGATGGCATGACAGTAAGAGAATT
ATGCAGTGCTGCCATAACCATGAGTGATAACACTGCGGCCAACTTACTTCTGACAACGATCGGAGGACCG
AAGGAGCTAACCGCTTTTTTGCACAACATGGGGGATCATGTAACTCGCCTTGATCGTTGGGAACCGGAGC
TGAATGAAGCCATACCAAACGACGAGCGTGACACCACGATGCCTGTAGCAATGGCAACAACGTTGCGCAA
ACTATTAACTGGCGAACTACTTACTCTAGCTTCCCGGCAACAATTAATAGACTGGATGGAGGCGGATAAA
GTTGCAGGACCACTTCTGCGCTCGGCCCTTCCGGCTGGCTGGTTTATTGCTGATAAATCTGGAGCCGGTG
AGCGTGGGTCTCGCGGTATCATTGCAGCACTGGGGCCAGATGGTAAGCCCTCCCGTATCGTAGTTATCTA
CACGACGGGGAGTCAGGCAACTATGGATGAACGAAATAGACAGATCGCTGAGATAGGTGCCTCACTGATT
AAGCATTGGTAACTGTCAGACCAAGTTTACTCATATATACTTTAGATTGATTTAAAACTTCATTTTTAAT
TTAAAAGGATCTAGGTGAAGATCCTTTTTGATAATCTCATGACCAAAATCCCTTAACGTGAGTTTTCGTT
CCACTGAGCGTCAGACCCCGTAGAAAAGATCAAAGGATCTTCTTGAGATCCTTTTTTTCTGCGCGTAATC
TGCTGCTTGCAAACAAAAAAACCACCGCTACCAGCGGTGGTTTGTTTGCCGGATCAAGAGCTACCAACTC
TTTTTCCGAAGGTAACTGGCTTCAGCAGAGCGCAGATACCAAATACTGTTCTTCTAGTGTAGCCGTAGTT
AGGCCACCACTTCAAGAACTCTGTAGCACCGCCTACATACCTCGCTCTGCTAATCCTGTTACCAGTGGCT
GCTGCCAGTGGCGATAAGTCGTGTCTTACCGGGTTGGACTCAAGACGATAGTTACCGGATAAGGCGCAGC
GGTCGGGCTGAACGGGGGGTTCGTGCACACAGCCCAGCTTGGAGCGAACGACCTACACCGAACTGAGATA
CCTACAGCGTGAGCTATGAGAAAGCGCCACGCTTCCCGAAGGGAGAAAGGCGGACAGGTATCCGGTAAGC
GGCAGGGTCGGAACAGGAGAGCGCACGAGGGAGCTTCCAGGGGGAAACGCCTGGTATCTTTATAGTCCTG
TCGGGTTTCGCCACCTCTGACTTGAGCGTCGATTTTTGTGATGCTCGTCAGGGGGGCGGAGCCTATGGAA
AAACGCCAGCAACGCGGCCTTTTTACGGTTCCTGGCCTTTTGCTGGCCTTTTGCTCACATGTTCTTTCCT
GCGTTATCCCCTGATTCTGTGGATAACCGTATTACCGCCTTTGAGTGAGCTGATACCGCTCGCCGCAGCC
GAACGACCGAGCGCAGCGAGTCAGTGAGCGAGGAAGCGGAAGAGCGCCCAATACGCAAACCGCCTCTCCC
CGCGCGTTGGCCGATTCATTAATGCAGCAAGCTCATGGCTGACTAATTTTTTTTATTTATGCAGAGGCCG
AGGCCGCCTCGGCCTCTGAGCTATTCCAGAAGTAGTGAGGAGGCTTTTTTGGAGGCCTAGGCTTTTGCAA
AAAGCTCCCCGTGGCACGACAGGTTTCCCGACTGGAAAGCGGGCAGTGAGCGCAACGCAATTAATGTGAG
TTAGCTCACTCATTAGGCACCCCAGGCTTTACACTTTATGCTTCCGGCTCGTATGTTGTGTGGAATTGTG
AGCGGATAACAATTTCACACAGGAAACAGCTATGACATGATTACGAATTTCACAAATAAAGCATTTTTTT
CACTGCATTCTAGTTGTGGTTTGTCCAAACTCATCAATGTATCTTATCATGTCTGGATCAACTGGATAAC
TCAAGCTAACCAAAATCATCCCAAACTTCCCACCCCATACCCTATTACCACTGCCAATTACCTGTGGTTT
CATTTACTCTAAACCTGTGATTCCTCTGAATTATTTTCATTTTAAAGAAATTGTATTTGTTAAATATGTA
CTACAAACTTAGTAGT
